Addgene plasmid #111659: MAC_C_AIFM1
Purpose: MAC-tagged gene expression
Depositing lab: Markku Varjosalo. Depositing organization: University of Helsinki, Institute of Biotechnology. Publication: An AP-MS- and BioID-compatible MAC-tag enables comprehensive mapping of protein interactions and subcellular localizations. Liu X, Salokas K, Tamene F, Jiu Y, Weldatsadik RG, Ohman T, Varjosalo M. Nat Commun. 2018 Mar 22;9(1):1188. doi: 10.1038/s41467-018-03523-2. PubMed 29568061.
Backbone
  Vector backbone: MAC-tag-C
  Backbone manufacturer: Markku Varjosalo, Addgene plasmid #108077
  Vector type: Mammalian Expression
Growth in bacteria
  Bacterial resistance: Ampicillin, 100 μg/mL
  Growth temperature: 37°C
  Growth strain: DH5alpha
  Copy number: High Copy
Gene/Insert
  Gene/Insert name: AIFM1 (alt name: AIFM1)
  Species: H. sapiens (human)
  Entrez Gene: AIFM1 (a.k.a. AIF, AUNX1, CMT2D, CMTX4, COWCK, COXPD6, DFNX5, NADMR, NAMSD, PDCD8, SEMDHL)
  Cloning method: Gateway Cloning
Terms and licenses: Academic/Nonprofit Terms; Industry Terms: Not Available to Industry
Depositor comments: CCSB-DFCI hORFeome collection(51006_H10)
How to cite: MAC_C_AIFM1 was a gift from Markku Varjosalo (Addgene plasmid # 111659 ; http://n2t.net/addgene:111659 ; RRID:Addgene_111659)
