[The description below was written by a language model from this plasmid's Addgene catalogue record and pLannotate feature annotations shown in this document.]
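Description:
MAC_C_AIFM1 is a mammalian expression plasmid built on the MAC-tag-C backbone, carrying the human AIFM1 (apoptosis-inducing factor, mitochondria-associated 1) open reading frame fused at its C-terminus to the MAC-tag. The insert came from an hORFeome clone and was introduced by Gateway cloning, which is reflected in the attB1 and attB2 remnants flanking the coding sequence. In bacteria the roughly 8.2 kb plasmid is maintained at high copy from a ColE1/pUC-type origin and selected with ampicillin through the β-lactamase gene.

Expression is driven by the CMV enhancer and immediate-early promoter. Short tet-operator-like fragments are annotated immediately downstream of it, which suggests a tetracycline-regulatable CMV/TetO arrangement, in which transcription would be held off in Tet-repressor-expressing cells until an inducer is added. Downstream of attB2, the feature table annotates a birA-derived coding sequence (the E. coli biotin ligase), followed by the bGH polyadenylation signal. This matches the tag's stated design as compatible with both affinity purification–mass spectrometry and BioID proximity biotinylation. The affinity-purification epitopes within the tag are not individually annotated in the table.

An FRT site sits directly upstream of a hygromycin resistance gene that has no annotated promoter of its own and ends in an SV40 poly(A) signal. This layout is typical of vectors designed for FLP-mediated integration into a genomic FRT docking site, where correct insertion activates hygromycin resistance and yields isogenic stable lines. The construct is intended for mapping the protein interactions, proximal partners and subcellular localization of AIFM1.
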