Features (pLannotate 1.2.2; 24 found; start..end, strand, type, name):
     14..393     +  enhancer       CMV enhancer: human cytomegalovirus immediate early enhancer
    394..597     +  promoter       CMV promoter: human cytomegalovirus (CMV) immediate early promoter
    599..618     +  promoter       PLtetO-1 promoter (fragment): modified phage lambda PL promoter with tet operator sites (Lutz and Bujard, 1997)
    620..639     +  promoter       PLtetO-1 promoter (fragment): modified phage lambda PL promoter with tet operator sites (Lutz and Bujard, 1997)
    647..680     +  promoter       TRE3GV promoter (fragment): 3rd-generation Tet-responsive promoter that can be activated by binding of Tet-On® 3G, optimized for retroviral and lentiviral vectors
    816..833     +  protein_bind   attB1 (fragment): mutant version of attB; core recombination site for the Gateway® BP reaction BP Clonase™
    842..2680    +  CDS            AIFM1: AIFM1_HUMAN - Also known as AIF, PDCD8. Experimental evidence at protein level: Swiss-Prot protein existence level 1. [Isoform 5]: Pro-apoptotic isoform. From Homo sapiens (Human).
   2688..2705    -  protein_bind   attB2 (fragment): mutant version of attB; core recombination site for the Gateway® BP reaction BP Clonase™
   2894..3853    +  CDS            birA: BIRA_ECOLI - Also known as bioR, dhbB. Experimental evidence at protein level: Swiss-Prot protein existence level 1. Acts both as a biotin--[acetyl-CoA-carboxylase] ligase and a biotin-operon repressor. In the presence of ATP, BirA activates biotin to form the BirA-biotinyl-5'-adenylate (BirA-bio-5'-AMP or holoBirA) complex. HoloBirA can either transfer the biotinyl moiety to the biotin carboxyl carrier protein (BCCP) subunit of acetyl-CoA carboxylase, or bind to the biotin operator site and inhibit transcription of the operon. From Escherichia coli (strain K12).
   3903..4127    +  polyA_signal   bGH poly(A) signal: bovine growth hormone polyadenylation signal
   4131..4152    +  promoter       SV40 promoter (fragment): SV40 enhancer and early promoter
   4173..4406    +  rep_origin     f1 ori (fragment) (sequence partly withheld): f1 bacteriophage origin of replication; arrow indicates direction of (+) strand synthesis
   4411..4458    +  protein_bind   FRT: FLP-mediated recombination occurs in the 8-bp core sequence TCTAGAAA (Turan and Bode, 2011). FLP recombinase from the Saccharomyces cerevisiae 2μ plasmid
   4466..5488    +  CDS            HygR: aminoglycoside phosphotransferase from E. coli; aph(4)-Ia; confers resistance to hygromycin
   5498..5623    +  CDS            ble (fragment): BLE_KLEPN - Experimental evidence at protein level: Swiss-Prot protein existence level 1. Binding protein with a strong affinity to the bleomycin family of antibiotics. Binds to CL990; an antimitotic-antibiotic compound. From Klebsiella pneumoniae.
   5618..5739    +  polyA_signal   SV40 poly(A) signal: SV40 polyadenylation signal
   5812..5828    -  protein_bind   lac operator: The lac repressor binds to the lac operator to inhibit transcription in E. coli. This inhibition can be relieved by adding lactose or isopropyl-β-D-thiogalactopyranoside (IPTG). lac repressor encoded by lacI
   5836..5866    -  promoter       lac promoter: promoter for the E. coli lac operon
   5881..5902    -  protein_bind   CAP binding site: CAP binding activates transcription in the presence of cAMP. E. coli catabolite activator protein
   5915..6007    -  CDS            lacI (fragment): lac repressor; lacI; The lac repressor binds to the lac operator to inhibit transcription in E. coli. This inhibition can be relieved by adding lactose or isopropyl-β-D-thiogalactopyranoside (IPTG).
   6190..6778    -  rep_origin     ori: high-copy-number ColE1/pMB1/pBR322/pUC origin of replication
   6949..7809    -  CDS            AmpR: β-lactamase; bla; confers resistance to ampicillin, carbenicillin, and related antibiotics
   7810..7914    -  promoter       AmpR promoter: bla
   7973..8025    -  misc_feature   bom (fragment): basis of mobility region from pBR322
>Addgene plasmid #111659 | MAC_C_AIFM1 | addgene full sequence | sequence record 212737 | Addgene NGS Result
AGATATACGCGTTGACATTGATTATTGACTAGTTATTAATAGTAATCAATTACGGGGTCATTAGTTCATA
GCCCATATATGGAGTTCCGCGTTACATAACTTACGGTAAATGGCCCGCCTGGCTGACCGCCCAACGACCC
CCGCCCATTGACGTCAATAATGACGTATGTTCCCATAGTAACGCCAATAGGGACTTTCCATTGACGTCAA
TGGGTGGAGTATTTACGGTAAACTGCCCACTTGGCAGTACATCAAGTGTATCATATGCCAAGTACGCCCC
CTATTGACGTCAATGACGGTAAATGGCCCGCCTGGCATTATGCCCAGTACATGACCTTATGGGACTTTCC
TACTTGGCAGTACATCTACGTATTAGTCATCGCTATTACCATGGTGATGCGGTTTTGGCAGTACATCAAT
GGGCGTGGATAGCGGTTTGACTCACGGGGATTTCCAAGTCTCCACCCCATTGACGTCAATGGGAGTTTGT
TTTGGCACCAAAATCAACGGGACTTTCCAAAATGTCGTAACAACTCCGCCCCATTGACGCAAATGGGCGG
TAGGCGTGTACGGTGGGAGGTCTATATAAGCAGAGCTCTCCCTATCAGTGATAGAGATCTCCCTATCAGT
GATAGAGATCGTCGACGAGCTCGTTTAGTGAACCGTCAGATCGCCTGGAGACGCCATCCACGCTGTTTTG
ACCTCCATAGAAGACACCGGGACCGATCCAGCCTCCGGACTCTAGCGTTTAAACTTAAGCTTGGTACCGA
GCTCGGATCCACTAGTCCAGTGTGGTGGAATTCTGCAGATATCAACAAGTTTGTACAAAAAAGTTGGCAC
CATGTTCCGGTGTGGAGGCCTGGCGGCGGGTGCTTTGAAGCAGAAGCTGGTGCCCTTGGTGCGGACCGTG
TGCGTCCGAAGCCCGAGGCAGAGGAACCGGCTCCCAGGCAACTTGTTCCAGCGATGGCATGTTCCTCTAG
AACTCCAGATGACAAGACAAATGGCTAGCTCTGGTGCATCAGGGGGCAAAATCGATAATTCTGTGTTAGT
CCTTATTGTGGGCTTATCAACAGTAGGAGCTGGTGCCTATGCCTACAAGACTATGAAAGAGGATGAAAAA
AGATACAATGAAAGAATTTCAGGGTTAGGGCTGACACCAGAACAGAAACAGAAAAAGGCCGCGTTATCTG
CTTCAGAAGGAGAGGAAGTTCCTCAAGACAAGGCGCCAAGTCATGTTCCTTTCCTGCTAATTGGTGGAGG
CACAGCTGCTTTTGCTGCAGCCAGATCCATCCGGGCTCGGGATCCTGGGGCCAGGGTACTGATTGTATCT
GAAGATCCTGAGCTGCCGTACATGCGACCTCCTCTTTCAAAAGAACTGTGGTTTTCAGATGACCCAAATG
TCACAAAGACACTGCGATTCAAACAGTGGAATGGAAAAGAGAGAAGCATATATTTCCAGCCACCTTCTTT
CTATGTCTCTGCTCAGGACCTGCCTCATATTGAGAATGGTGGTGTGGCTGTCCTCACTGGGAAGAAGGTA
GTACAGCTGGATGTGAGAGACAACATGGTGAAACTTAATGATGGCTCTCAAATAACCTATGAAAAGTGCT
TGATTGCAACAGGAGGTACTCCAAGAAGTCTGTCTGCCATTGATAGGGCTGGAGCAGAGGTGAAGAGTAG
AACAACGCTTTTCAGAAAGATTGGAGACTTTAGAAGCTTGGAGAAGATTTCACGGGAAGTCAAATCAATT
ACGATTATCGGTGGGGGCTTCCTTGGTAGCGAACTGGCCTGTGCTCTTGGCAGAAAGGCTCGAGCCTTGG
GCACAGAAGTGATTCAACTCTTCCCCGAGAAAGGAAATATGGGAAAGATCCTCCCCGAATACCTCAGCAA
CTGGACCATGGAAAAAGTCAGACGAGAGGGGGTTAAGGTGATGCCCAATGCTATTGTGCAATCCGTTGGA
GTCAGCAGTGGCAAGTTACTTATCAAGCTGAAAGACGGCAGGAAGGTAGAAACTGACCACATAGTGGCAG
CTGTGGGCCTGGAGCCCAATGTTGAGTTGGCCAAGACTGGTGGCCTGGAAATAGACTCAGATTTTGGTGG
CTTCCGGGTAAATGCAGAGCTACAAGCACGCTCTAACATCTGGGTGGCAGGAGATGCTGCATGCTTCTAC
GATATAAAGTTGGGAAGGAGGCGGGTAGAGCACCATGATCACGCTGTTGTGAGTGGAAGATTGGCTGGAG
AAAATATGACTGGAGCTGCTAAGCCGTACTGGCATCAGTCAATGTTCTGGAGTGATTTGGGCCCCGATGT
TGGCTATGAAGCTATTGGTCTTGTGGACAGTAGTTTGCCCACAGTTGGTGTTTTTGCAAAAGCAACTGCA
CAAGACAACCCCAAATCTGCCACAGAGCAGTCAGGAACTGGTATCCGATCAGAGAGTGAGACAGAGTCCG
AGGCCTCAGAAATTACTATTCCTCCCAGCACCCCGGCAGTTCCACAGGCTCCCGTCCAGGGGGAGGACTA
CGGCAAAGGTGTCATCTTCTACCTCAGGGACAAAGTGGTCGTGGGGATTGTGCTATGGAACATCTTTAAC
CGAATGCCAATAGCAAGGAAGATCATTAAGGACGGTGAGCAGCATGAAGATCTCAATGAAGTAGCCAAAC
TATTCAACATTCATGAAGACTTGCCAACTTTCTTGTACAAAGTGGTTGATATCAAGGCCGCCGACATCAC
CAGCCTGTACAAGAAAGTGGGGTGGAGCCATCCCCAGTTCGAGAAGGGCGGAGGATCTGGCGGCGGAAGC
GGCGGAGGAAGCTGGTCCCACCCTCAGTTTGAGAAAGGCACCGAGCTGGGCAGCACCATGGCCAGCTACC
CCTACGACGTGCCCGACTACGCCAAGGACAACACCGTGCCCCTGAAGCTGATCGCCCTGCTGGCCAACGG
CGAGTTCCACTCTGGCGAGCAGCTGGGCGAGACACTGGGCATGAGCAGAGCCGCCATCAACAAGCACATC
CAGACCCTGCGGGACTGGGGCGTGGACGTGTTCACAGTGCCCGGCAAGGGCTACAGCCTGCCCGAGCCCA
TCCAGCTGCTGAACGCCAAGCAGATCCTGGGCCAGCTGGATGGCGGATCTGTGGCCGTGCTGCCCGTGAT
CGACAGCACCAACCAGTATCTGCTCGACCGGATCGGCGAGCTGAAGTCCGGCGACGCCTGTATCGCCGAG
TACCAGCAGGCCGGCAGAGGCGGCAGGGGCAGAAAGTGGTTCAGCCCCTTCGGCGCCAACCTGTACCTGA
GCATGTTCTGGAGACTGGAACAGGGCCCAGCCGCCGCTATTGGCCTGAGCCTGGTCATCGGCATCGTGAT
GGCCGAGGTGCTGCGGAAGCTGGGCGCCGACAAAGTGCGCGTGAAGTGGCCCAACGACCTGTATCTGCAG
GACCGGAAGCTGGCCGGCATCCTGGTGGAACTGACCGGCAAAACAGGCGACGCCGCCCAGATCGTGATCG
GCGCTGGCATCAACATGGCCATGCGGCGGGTGGAAGAGAGCGTGGTCAACCAGGGCTGGATCACCCTGCA
GGAAGCCGGCATCAACCTGGACCGGAACACCCTGGCCGCCATGCTGATCAGAGAGCTGAGAGCCGCCCTG
GAACTGTTCGAGCAGGAAGGCCTGGCCCCCTACCTGAGCAGATGGGAGAAGCTGGACAACTTCATCAACC
GGCCCGTGAAACTGATCATCGGCGACAAAGAGATCTTCGGCATCAGCCGGGGCATCGACAAGCAGGGGGC
CCTGCTCCTGGAACAGGACGGCATCATCAAGCCCTGGATGGGCGGCGAGATCAGCCTGCGGAGCGCCGAG
AAGTGATGACTCGAGTCTAGAGGGCCCGTTTAAACCCGCTGATCAGCCTCGACTGTGCCTTCTAGTTGCC
AGCCATCTGTTGTTTGCCCCTCCCCCGTGCCTTCCTTGACCCTGGAAGGTGCCACTCCCACTGTCCTTTC
CTAATAAAATGAGGAAATTGCATCGCATTGTCTGAGTAGGTGTCATTCTATTCTGGGGGGTGGGGTGGGG
CAGGACAGCAAGGGGGAGGATTGGGAAGACAATAGCAGGCATGCTGGGGATGCGGTGGGCTCTATGGCTT
CTGAGGCGGAAAGAACCAGCTGGGGCTCTAGGGGGTATCCCC
[124 nt withheld, positions 4173-4296]
C
[91 nt withheld, positions 4298-4388]
AGGGTGATGGTTCACGTACCTAGAAGTTCCTATTCCGAAGTTCCTATTCTCTAGAAAGTATAGGAACTTC
CTTGGCCAAAAAGCCTGAACTCACCGCGACGTCTGTCGAGAAGTTTCTGATCGAAAAGTTCGACAGCGTC
TCCGACCTGATGCAGCTCTCGGAGGGCGAAGAATCTCGTGCTTTCAGCTTCGATGTAGGAGGGCGTGGAT
ATGTCCTGCGGGTAAATAGCTGCGCCGATGGTTTCTACAAAGATCGTTATGTTTATCGGCACTTTGCATC
GGCCGCGCTCCCGATTCCGGAAGTGCTTGACATTGGGGAATTCAGCGAGAGCCTGACCTATTGCATCTCC
CGCCGTGCACAGGGTGTCACGTTGCAAGACCTGCCTGAAACCGAACTGCCCGCTGTTCTGCAGCCGGTCG
CGGAGGCCATGGATGCGATCGCTGCGGCCGATCTTAGCCAGACGAGCGGGTTCGGCCCATTCGGACCGCA
AGGAATCGGTCAATACACTACATGGCGTGATTTCATATGCGCGATTGCTGATCCCCATGTGTATCACTGG
CAAACTGTGATGGACGACACCGTCAGTGCGTCCGTCGCGCAGGCTCTCGATGAGCTGATGCTTTGGGCCG
AGGACTGCCCCGAAGTCCGGCACCTCGTGCACGCGGATTTCGGCTCCAACAATGTCCTGACGGACAATGG
CCGCATAACAGCGGTCATTGACTGGAGCGAGGCGATGTTCGGGGATTCCCAATACGAGGTCGCCAACATC
TTCTTCTGGAGGCCGTGGTTGGCTTGTATGGAGCAGCAGACGCGCTACTTCGAGCGGAGGCATCCGGAGC
TTGCAGGATCGCCGCGGCTCCGGGCGTATATGCTCCGCATTGGTCTTGACCAACTCTATCAGAGCTTGGT
TGACGGCAATTTCGATGATGCAGCTTGGGCGCAGGGTCGATGCGACGCAATCGTCCGATCCGGAGCCGGG
ACTGTCGGGCGTACACAAATCGCCCGCAGAAGCGCGGCCGTCTGGACCGATGGCTGTGTAGAAGTACTCG
CCGATAGTGGAAACCGACGCCCCAGCACTCGTCCGAGGGCAAAGGAATAGCACGTACTACGAGATTTCGA
TTCCACCGCCGCCTTCTATGAAAGGTTGGGCTTCGGAATCGTTTTCCGGGACGCCGGCTGGATGATCCTC
CAGCGCGGGGATCTCATGCTGGAGTTCTTCGCCCACCCCAACTTGTTTATTGCAGCTTATAATGGTTACA
AATAAAGCAATAGCATCACAAATTTCACAAATAAAGCATTTTTTTCACTGCATTCTAGTTGTGGTTTGTC
CAAACTCATCAATGTATCTTATCATGTCTGTATACCGTCGACCTCTAGCTAGAGCTTGGCGTAATCATGG
TCATAGCTGTTTCCTGTGTGAAATTGTTATCCGCTCACAATTCCACACAACATACGAGCCGGAAGCATAA
AGTGTAAAGCCTGGGGTGCCTAATGAGTGAGCTAACTCACATTAATTGCGTTGCGCTCACTGCCCGCTTT
CCAGTCGGGAAACCTGTCGTGCCAGCTGCATTAATGAATCGGCCAACGCGCGGGGAGAGGCGGTTTGCGT
ATTGGGCGCTCTTCCGCTTCCTCGCTCACTGACTCGCTGCGCTCGGTCGTTCGGCTGCGGCGAGCGGTAT
CAGCTCACTCAAAGGCGGTAATACGGTTATCCACAGAATCAGGGGATAACGCAGGAAAGAACATGTGAGC
AAAAGGCCAGCAAAAGGCCAGGAACCGTAAAAAGGCCGCGTTGCTGGCGTTTTTCCATAGGCTCCGCCCC
CCTGACGAGCATCACAAAAATCGACGCTCAAGTCAGAGGTGGCGAAACCCGACAGGACTATAAAGATACC
AGGCGTTTCCCCCTGGAAGCTCCCTCGTGCGCTCTCCTGTTCCGACCCTGCCGCTTACCGGATACCTGTC
CGCCTTTCTCCCTTCGGGAAGCGTGGCGCTTTCTCATAGCTCACGCTGTAGGTATCTCAGTTCGGTGTAG
GTCGTTCGCTCCAAGCTGGGCTGTGTGCACGAACCCCCCGTTCAGCCCGACCGCTGCGCCTTATCCGGTA
ACTATCGTCTTGAGTCCAACCCGGTAAGACACGACTTATCGCCACTGGCAGCAGCCACTGGTAACAGGAT
TAGCAGAGCGAGGTATGTAGGCGGTGCTACAGAGTTCTTGAAGTGGTGGCCTAACTACGGCTACACTAGA
AGAACAGTATTTGGTATCTGCGCTCTGCTGAAGCCAGTTACCTTCGGAAAAAGAGTTGGTAGCTCTTGAT
CCGGCAAACAAACCACCGCTGGTAGCGGTGGTTTTTTTGTTTGCAAGCAGCAGATTACGCGCAGAAAAAA
AGGATCTCAAGAAGATCCTTTGATCTTTTCTACGGGGTCTGACGCTCAGTGGAACGAAAACTCACGTTAA
GGGATTTTGGTCATGAGATTATCAAAAAGGATCTTCACCTAGATCCTTTTAAATTAAAAATGAAGTTTTA
AATCAATCTAAAGTATATATGAGTAAACTTGGTCTGACAGTTACCAATGCTTAATCAGTGAGGCACCTAT
CTCAGCGATCTGTCTATTTCGTTCATCCATAGTTGCCTGACTCCCCGTCGTGTAGATAACTACGATACGG
GAGGGCTTACCATCTGGCCCCAGTGCTGCAATGATACCGCGAGACCCACGCTCACCGGCTCCAGATTTAT
CAGCAATAAACCAGCCAGCCGGAAGGGCCGAGCGCAGAAGTGGTCCTGCAACTTTATCCGCCTCCATCCA
GTCTATTAATTGTTGCCGGGAAGCTAGAGTAAGTAGTTCGCCAGTTAATAGTTTGCGCAACGTTGTTGCC
ATTGCTACAGGCATCGTGGTGTCACGCTCGTCGTTTGGTATGGCTTCATTCAGCTCCGGTTCCCAACGAT
CAAGGCGAGTTACATGATCCCCCATGTTGTGCAAAAAAGCGGTTAGCTCCTTCGGTCCTCCGATCGTTGT
CAGAAGTAAGTTGGCCGCAGTGTTATCACTCATGGTTATGGCAGCACTGCATAATTCTCTTACTGTCATG
CCATCCGTAAGATGCTTTTCTGTGACTGGTGAGTACTCAACCAAGTCATTCTGAGAATAGTGTATGCGGC
GACCGAGTTGCTCTTGCCCGGCGTCAATACGGGATAATACCGCGCCACATAGCAGAACTTTAAAAGTGCT
CATCATTGGAAAACGTTCTTCGGGGCGAAAACTCTCAAGGATCTTACCGCTGTTGAGATCCAGTTCGATG
TAACCCACTCGTGCACCCAACTGATCTTCAGCATCTTTTACTTTCACCAGCGTTTCTGGGTGAGCAAAAA
CAGGAAGGCAAAATGCCGCAAAAAAGGGAATAAGGGCGACACGGAAATGTTGAATACTCATACTCTTCCT
TTTTCAATATTATTGAAGCATTTATCAGGGTTATTGTCTCATGAGCGGATACATATTTGAATGTATTTAG
AAAAATAAACAAATAGGGGTTCCGCGCACATTTCCCCGAAAAGTGCCACCTGACGTCGACGGATCGGGAG
ATCTCCCGATCCCCTATGGTGCACTCTCAGTACAATCTGCTCTGATGCCGCATAGTTAAGCCAGTATCTG
CTCCCTGCTTGTGTGTTGGAGGTCGCTGAGTAGTGCGCGAGCAAAATTTAAGCTACAACAAGGCAAGGCT
TGACCGACAATTGCATGAAGAATCTGCTTAGGGTTAGGCGTTTTGCGCTGCTTCGCGATGTACGGGCC
